>Addgene plasmid #103557 | LSB-hsa-miR-488-3p | depositor full sequence | sequence record 196162 | Full Sequence
AATTGAGGGGATAACGCAGGAAAGAACATGTGAGCAAAAGGCCAGCAAAAGGCCAGGAACCGTAAAAAGG
CCGCGTTGCTGGCGTTTTTCCATAGGCTCCGCCCCCCTGACGAGCATCACAAAAATCGACGCTCAAGTCA
GAGGTGGCGAAACCCGACAGGACTATAAAGATACCAGGCGTTTCCCCCTGGAAGCTCCCTCGTGCGCTCT
CCTGTTCCGACCCTGCCGCTTACCGGATACCTGTCCGCCTTTCTCCCTTCGGGAAGCGTGGCGCTTTCTC
ATAGCTCACGCTGTAGGTATCTCAGTTCGGTGTAGGTCGTTCGCTCCAAGCTGGGCTGTGTGCACGAACC
CCCCGTTCAGCCCGACCGCTGCGCCTTATCCGGTAACTATCGTCTTGAGTCCAACCCGGTAAGACACGAC
TTATCGCCACTGGCAGCAGCCACTGGTAACAGGATTAGCAGAGCGAGGTATGTAGGCGGTGCTACAGAGT
TCTTGAAGTGGTGGCCTAACTACGGCTACACTAGAAGAACAGTATTTGGTATCTGCGCTCTGCTGAAGCC
AGTTACCTTCGGAAAAAGAGTTGGTAGCTCTTGATCCGGCAAACAAACCACCGCTGGTAGCGGTGGTTTT
TTTGTTTGCAAGCAGCAGATTACGCGCAGAAAAAAAGGATCTCAAGAAGATCCTTTGATCTTTTCTACGG
GGTCTGACGCTCAGTGGAACGAAAACTCACGTTAAGGGATTTTGGTCATGAGATTATCAAAAAGGATCTT
CACCTAGATCCTTTTAAATTAAAAATGAAGTTTTAAATCAATCTAAAGTATATATGAGTAAACTTGGTCT
GACAGTTACCAATGCTTAATCAGTGAGGCACCTATCTCAGCGATCTGTCTATTTCGTTCATCCATAGTTG
CCTGACTCCCCGTCGTGTAGATAACTACGATACGGGAGGGCTTACCATCTGGCCCCAGTGCTGCAATGAT
ACCGCGAGAACCACGCTCACCGGCTCCAGATTTATCAGCAATAAACCAGCCAGCCGGAAGGGCCGAGCGC
AGAAGTGGTCCTGCAACTTTATCCGCCTCCATCCAGTCTATTAATTGTTGCCGGGAAGCTAGAGTAAGTA
GTTCGCCAGTTAATAGTTTGCGCAACGTTGTTGCCATTGCTACAGGCATCGTGGTGTCACGCTCGTCGTT
TGGTATGGCTTCATTCAGCTCCGGTTCCCAACGATCAAGGCGAGTTACATGATCCCCCATGTTGTGCAAA
AAAGCGGTTAGCTCCTTCGGTCCTCCGATCGTTGTCAGAAGTAAGTTGGCCGCAGTGTTATCACTCATGG
TTATGGCAGCACTGCATAATTCTCTTACTGTCATGCCATCCGTAAGATGCTTTTCTGTGACTGGTGAGTA
CTCAACCAAGTCATTCTGAGAATAGTGTATGCGGCGACCGAGTTGCTCTTGCCCGGCGTCAATACGGGAT
AATACCGCGCCACATAGCAGAACTTTAAAAGTGCTCATCATTGGAAAACGTTCTTCGGGGCGAAAACTCT
CAAGGATCTTACCGCTGTTGAGATCCAGTTCGATGTAACCCACTCGTGCACCCAACTGATCTTCAGCATC
TTTTACTTTCACCAGCGTTTCTGGGTGAGCAAAAACAGGAAGGCAAAATGCCGCAAAAAAGGGAATAAGG
GCGACACGGAAATGTTGAATACTCATACTCTTCCTTTTTCAATATTATTGAAGCATTTATCAGGGTTATT
GTCTCATGAGCGGATACATATTTGAATGTAGCTCCGAATTTCTCGAGGGCTTGTCGACGACGGCGGTCTC
CGTCGTCAGGATCATGAATTCGACCCGCCTGCCACCATGACCGAGTACAAGCCCACGGTGCGCCTCGCCA
CCCGCGACGACGTCCCCCGGGCCGTACGCACCCTCGCCGCCGCGTTCGCCGACTACCCCGCCACGCGCCA
CACCGTCGACCCGGACCGCCACATCGAGCGGGTCACCGAGCTGCAAGAACTCTTCCTCACGCGCGTCGGG
CTCGACATCGGCAAGGTGTGGGTCGCGGACGACGGCGCCGCGGTGGCGGTCTGGACCACGCCGGAGAGCG
TCGAAGCGGGGGCGGTGTTCGCCGAGATCGGCCCGCGCATGGCCGAGTTGAGCGGTTCCCGGCTGGCCGC
GCAGCAACAGATGGAAGGCCTCCTGGCGCCGCACCGGCCCAAGGAGCCCGCGTGGTTCCTGGCCACCGTC
GGCGTCTCGCCCGACCACCAGGGCAAGGGTCTGGGCAGCGCCGTCGTGCTCCCCGGAGTGGAGGCGGCCG
AGCGCGCCGGGGTGCCCGCCTTCCTGGAGACATCCGCGCCCCGCAACCTCCCCTTCTACGAGCGGCTCGG
CTTCACCGTCACCGCCGACGTCGAGGTGCCCGAAGGACCGCGCACCTGGTGCATGACCCGCAAGCCCGGT
GCCTGATACGCGTGAATTCACTCCTCAGGTGCAGGCTGCCTATCAGAAGGTGGTGGCTGGTGTGGCCAAT
GCCCTGGCTCACAAATACCACTGAGATCTTTTTCCCTCTGCCAAAAATTATGGGGACATCATGAAGCCCC
TTGAGCATCTGACTTCTGGCTAATAAAGGAAATTTATTTTCATTGCAATAGTGTGTTGGAATTTTTTGTG
TCTCTCACTCGGAAGGACATATGGGAGGGCAAATCATTTAAAACATCAGAATGAGTATTTGGTTTAGAGT
TTGGCAACATATGCCCATATGCTGGCTGCCATGAACAAAGGTTGGCTATAAAGAGGTCATCAGTATATGA
AACAGCCCCCTGCTGTCCATTCCTTATTCCATAGAAAAGCCTTGACTTGAGGTTAGATTTTTTTTATATT
TTGTTTTGTGTTATTTTTTTCTTTAACATCCCTAAAATTTTCCTTACATGTTTTACTAGCCAGATTTTTC
CTCCTCTCCTGACTACTCCCAGTCATAGCTGTCCCTCTTCTCTTATGGAGATCCCTCGACCTGCAGCCCA
AGCTTGAATTCTCTAGAATTACCCTGTTATCCCTATGCTTGGTTTACCGAGCTCTTATTGGTTTTCAAAC
TTCATTGACTGTGCCCAACGCGCCTGGGAGCTCACGGGGACAGCCCCCCCCCAAAGCCCCCAGGGATGTA
ATTACGTCCCTCCCCCGCTAGGGGGCAGCAGCGAGCCGCCCGGGGCTCCGCTCCGGTCCGGCGCTCCCCC
CGCATCCCCGAGCCGGCAGCGTGCGGGGACAGCCCGGGCACGGGGAAGGTGGCACGGGATCGCTTTCCTC
TGAACGCTTCTCGCTGCTCTTTGAGCCTGCAGACACCTGGGGGGATACGGGGAAAAAGCTAGGCTGAAAG
ACCGGTTCTTAGAATGACACGCGCCTGGGAGCTCACGGGGACAGCCCCCCCCCAAAGCCCCCAGGGATGT
AATTACGTCCCTCCCCCGCTAGGGGGCAGCAGCGAGCCGCCCGGGGCTCCGCTCCGGTCCGGCGCTCCCC
CCGCATCCCCGAGCCGGCAGCGTGCGGGGACAGCCCGGGCACGGGGAAGGTGGCACGGGATCGCTTTCCT
CTGAACGCTTCTCGCTGCTCTTTGAGCCTGCAGACACCTGGGGGGATACGGGGAAAAAGCTAACTTCTGA
GACGACAACTTTGTATAGAAAAGTTGGCTCCGAATTCGCCCTTGACAGCAGAGATCCAGTTTGGTTAATT
AATTGGCTCCGGTGCCCGTCAGTGGGCAGAGCGCACATCGCCCACAGTCCCCGAGAAGTTGTGGGGAGGG
GTCGGCAATTGAACCGGTGCCTAGAGAAGGTGGCGCGGGGTAAACTGGGAAAGTGATGTCGTGTACTGGC
TCCGCCTTTTTCCCGAGGGTGGGGGAGAACCGTATATAAGTGCAGTAGTCGCCGTGAACGTTCTTTTTCG
CAACGGGTTTGCCGCCAGAACACAGGTAAGTGCCGTGTGTGGTTCCCGCGGGCCTGGCCTCTTTACGGGT
TATGGCCCTTGCGTGCCTTGAATTACTTCCACCTGGCTGCAGTACGTGATTCTTGATCCCGAGCTTCGGG
TTGGAAGTGGGTGGGAGAGTTCGAGGCCTTGCGCTTAAGGAGCCCCTTCGCCTCGTGCTTGAGTTGAGGC
CTGGCCTGGGCGCTGGGGCCGCCGCGTGCGAATCTGGTGGCACCTTCGCGCCTGTCTCGCTGCTTTCGAT
AAGTCTCTAGCCATTTAAAATTTTTGATGACCTGCTGCGACGCTTTTTTTCTGGCAAGATAGTCTTGTAA
ATGCGGGCCAAGATCTGCACACTGGTATTTCGGTTTTTGGGGCCGCGGGCGGCGACGGGGCCCGTGCGTC
CCAGCGCACATGTTCGGCGAGGCGGGGCCTGCGAGCGCGGCCACCGAGAATCGGACGGGGGTAGTCTCAA
GCTGGCCGGCCTGCTCTGGTGCCTGGCCTCGCGCCGCCGTGTATCGCCCCGCCCTGGGCGGCAAGGCTGG
CCCGGTCGGCACCAGTTGCGTGAGCGGAAAGATGGCCGCTTCCCGGCCCTGCTGCAGGGAGCTCAAAATG
GAGGACGCGGCGCTCGGGAGAGCGGGCGGGTGAGTCACCCACACAAAGGAAAAGGGCCTTTCCGTCCTCA
GCCGTCGCTTCATGTGACTCCACGGAGTACCGGGCGCCGTCCAGGCACCTCGATTAGTTCTCGAGCTTTT
GGAGTACGTCGTCTTTAGGTTGGGGGGAGGGGTTTTATGCGATGGAGTTTCCCCACACTGAGTGGGTGGA
GACTGAAGTTAGGCCAGCTTGGCACTTGATGTAATTCTCCTTGGAATTTGCCCTTTTTGAGTTTGGATCT
TGGTTCATTCTCAAGCCTCAGACAGTGGTTCAAAGTTTTTTTCTTCCATTTCAGGTGTCGTGAGAAGGGC
GAATTCGACCCAAGTTTGTACAAAAAAGCAGGCTGGATCCAGGTGCCACCATGGTGAGCGAGCTGATTAA
GGAGAACATGCACATGAAGCTGTACATGGAGGGCACCGTGAACAACCACCACTTCAAGTGCACATCCGAG
GGCGAAGGCAAGCCCTACGAGGGCACCCAGACCATGAGAATCAAGGCGGTCGAGGGCGGCCCTCTCCCCT
TCGCCTTCGACATCCTGGCTACCAGCTTCATGTACGGCAGCAAAACCTTCATCAACCACACCCAGGGCAT
CCCCGACTTCTTTAAGCAGTCCTTCCCCGAGGGCTTCACATGGGAGAGAGTCACCACATACGAAGATGGG
GGCGTGCTGACCGCTACCCAGGACACCAGCCTCCAGGACGGCTGCCTCATCTACAACGTCAAGATCAGAG
GGGTGAACTTCCCATCCAACGGCCCTGTGATGCAGAAGAAAACACTCGGCTGGGAGGCCTCCACCGAGAC
ACTGTACCCCGCTGACGGCGGCCTGGAAGGCAGAGCCGACATGGCCCTGAAGCTCGTGGGCGGGGGCCAC
CTGATCTGCAACCTTAAGACCACATACAGATCCAAGAAACCCGCTAAGAACCTCAAGATGCCCGGCGTCT
ACTATGTGGACAGGAGACTGGAAAGAATCAAGGAGGCCGACAAAGAGACATACGTCGAGCAGCACGAGGT
GGCTGTGGCCAGATACTGCGACCTCCCTAGCAAACTGGGGCACAAACTTAATTGAGAATTCTACCACCCA
GCTTTCTTGTACAAAGTGGTACGTCTCAAGACCAGAGGTCTCTGCTTTCGCCGGGGACCAAGAAATAGCC
TTTCAAGACCAAGAAATAGCCTTTCAAGACCAAGAAATAGCCTTTCAAGACCAAGAAATAGCCTTTCAAC
AACCAGAAGAGACCTGTGCTTCACTCCTCAGGTGCAGGCTGCCTATCAGAAGGTGGTGGCTGGTGTGGCC
AATGCCCTGGCTCACAAATACCACTGAGATCTTTTTCCCTCTGCCAAAAATTATGGGGACATCATGAAGC
CCCTTGAGCATCTGACTTCTGGCTAATAAAGGAAATTTATTTTCATTGCAATAGTGTGTTGGAATTTTTT
GTGTCTCTCACTCGGAAGGACATATGGGAGGGCAAATCATTTAAAACATCAGAATGAGTATTTGGTTTAG
AGTTTGGCAACATATGCCCATATGCTGGCTGCCATGAACAAAGGTTGGCTATAAAGAGGTCATCAGTATA
TGAAACAGCCCCCTGCTGTCCATTCCTTATTCCATAGAAAAGCCTTGACTTGAGGTTAGATTTTTTTTAT
ATTTTGTTTTGTGTTATTTTTTTCTTTAACATCCCTAAAATTTTCCTTACATGTTTTACTAGCCAGATTT
TTCCTCCTCTCCTGACTACTCCCAGTCATAGCTGTCCCTCTTCTCTTATGGAGATCCCGAGCGGTGCGTT
TTTATGCTTGTAGTATTGTATAATGTTTTTAAGATCCAAGCTTCTGACCTCTTCTCTTCCTCCCACAGGG
CCTCGAGACAATTGCATCGATGGTACCAGTGAAAGTCTGCAATGAATTCGAGTTGGCGCGCCTGTCATTC
TAAATCTCTCTTTCAGCCTAAAGCTTTTTCCCCGTATCCCCCCAGGTGTCTGCAGGCTCAAAGAGCAGCG
AGAAGCGTTCAGAGGAAAGCGATCCCGTGCCACCTTCCCCGTGCCCGGGCTGTCCCCGCACGCTGCCGGC
TCGGGGATGCGGGGGGAGCGCCGGACCGGAGCGGAGCCCCGGGCGGCTCGCTGCTGCCCCCTAGCGGGGG
AGGGACGTAATTACATCCCTGGGGGCTTTGGGAGGGGGCTGTCCCCGTGAGCTCCCAGGCGCGCCTGTCA
TTCTAAATCTCTCTTTCAGCCTAAAGCTTTTTCCCCGTATCCCCCCAGGTGTCTGCAGGCTCAAAGAGCA
GCGAGAAGCGTTCAGAGGAAAGCGATCCCGTGCCACCTTCCCCGTGCCCGGGCTGTCCCCGCACGCTGCC
GGCTCGGGGATGCGGGGGGAGCGCCGGACCGGAGCGGAGCCCCGGGCGGCTCGCTGCTGCCCCCTAGCGG
GGGAGGGACGTAATTACATCCCTGGGGGCTTTGGGGGGGGGCTGTCCCCGTGAGCTCCCAGGCGCGCCAA
CTCGGTACCGTATCGATGTCGACGTTAACGCTAGTGATATCAACTTTGTATAGAAAAGTTGGCTCCGAAT
TCGCCCTTGACAGCAGAGATCCAGTTTGGTTAATTAATTGGCTCCGGTGCCCGTCAGTGGGCAGAGCGCA
CATCGCCCACAGTCCCCGAGAAGTTGTGGGGAGGGGTCGGCAATTGAACCGGTGCCTAGAGAAGGTGGCG
CGGGGTAAACTGGGAAAGTGATGTCGTGTACTGGCTCCGCCTTTTTCCCGAGGGTGGGGGAGAACCGTAT
ATAAGTGCAGTAGTCGCCGTGAACGTTCTTTTTCGCAACGGGTTTGCCGCCAGAACACAGGTAAGTGCCG
TGTGTGGTTCCCGCGGGCCTGGCCTCTTTACGGGTTATGGCCCTTGCGTGCCTTGAATTACTTCCACCTG
GCTGCAGTACGTGATTCTTGATCCCGAGCTTCGGGTTGGAAGTGGGTGGGAGAGTTCGAGGCCTTGCGCT
TAAGGAGCCCCTTCGCCTCGTGCTTGAGTTGAGGCCTGGCCTGGGCGCTGGGGCCGCCGCGTGCGAATCT
GGTGGCACCTTCGCGCCTGTCTCGCTGCTTTCGATAAGTCTCTAGCCATTTAAAATTTTTGATGACCTGC
TGCGACGCTTTTTTTCTGGCAAGATAGTCTTGTAAATGCGGGCCAAGATCTGCACACTGGTATTTCGGTT
TTTGGGGCCGCGGGCGGCGACGGGGCCCGTGCGTCCCAGCGCACATGTTCGGCGAGGCGGGGCCTGCGAG
CGCGGCCACCGAGAATCGGACGGGGGTAGTCTCAAGCTGGCCGGCCTGCTCTGGTGCCTGGCCTCGCGCC
GCCGTGTATCGCCCCGCCCTGGGCGGCAAGGCTGGCCCGGTCGGCACCAGTTGCGTGAGCGGAAAGATGG
CCGCTTCCCGGCCCTGCTGCAGGGAGCTCAAAATGGAGGACGCGGCGCTCGGGAGAGCGGGCGGGTGAGT
CACCCACACAAAGGAAAAGGGCCTTTCCGTCCTCAGCCGTCGCTTCATGTGACTCCACGGAGTACCGGGC
GCCGTCCAGGCACCTCGATTAGTTCTCGAGCTTTTGGAGTACGTCGTCTTTAGGTTGGGGGGAGGGGTTT
TATGCGATGGAGTTTCCCCACACTGAGTGGGTGGAGACTGAAGTTAGGCCAGCTTGGCACTTGATGTAAT
TCTCCTTGGAATTTGCCCTTTTTGAGTTTGGATCTTGGTTCATTCTCAAGCCTCAGACAGTGGTTCAAAG
TTTTTTTCTTCCATTTCAGGTGTCGTGAGAAGGGCGAATTCGACCCAAGTTTGTACAAAAAAGCAGGCTC
GCCACCATGGTGAGCAAGGGCGAGGAGCTGTTCACCGGGGTGGTGCCCATCCTGGTCGAGCTGGACGGCG
ACGTAAACGGCCACAAGTTCAGCGTGAGGGGCGAGGGCGAGGGCGATGCCACCAACGGCAAGCTGACCCT
GAAGTTCATCTGCACCACCGGCAAGCTGCCCGTGCCCTGGCCCACCCTCGTGACCACCCTGAGCCACGGC
GTGCAGTGCTTCGCCCGCTACCCCGACCACATGAAGCAGCACGACTTCTTCAAGTCCGCCATGCCCGAAG
GCTACGTCCAGGAGCGCACCATCTTCTTCAAGGACGACGGCACCTACAAGACCCGCGCCGAGGTGAAGTT
CGAGGGCGACACCCTAGTGAACCGCATCGAGCTGAAGGGCGTCGACTTCAAGGAGGACGGCAACATCCTG
GGGCACAAGCTGGAGTACAACTTCAACAGCCACAACATCTATATCATGGCCGTCAAGCAGAAGAACGGCA
TCAAGGTGAACTTCAAGATCCGCCACAACGTGGAGGACGGCAGCGTGCAGCTCGCCGACCACTACCAGCA
GAACACCCCCATCGGCGACGGCCCCGTGCTGCTGCCCGACAGCCACTACCTGAGCACCCAGTCCGTGCTG
AGCAAAGACCCCAACGAGAAGCGCGATCACATGGTCCTGCTGGAGTTCCGCACCGCCGCCGGGATCACTC
TCGGCATGGACGAGCTGTACAAGTAATACCACCCAGCTTTCTTGTACAAAGTGGTACGCGTGAATTCACT
CCTCAGGTGCAGGCTGCCTATCAGAAGGTGGTGGCTGGTGTGGCCAATGCCCTGGCTCACAAATACCACT
GAGATCTTTTTCCCTCTGCCAAAAATTATGGGGACATCATGAAGCCCCTTGAGCATCTGACTTCTGGCTA
ATAAAGGAAATTTATTTTCATTGCAATAGTGTGTTGGAATTTTTTGTGTCTCTCACTCGGAAGGACATAT
GGGAGGGCAAATCATTTAAAACATCAGAATGAGTATTTGGTTTAGAGTTTGGCAACATATGCCCATATGC
TGGCTGCCATGAACAAAGGTTGGCTATAAAGAGGTCATCAGTATATGAAACAGCCCCCTGCTGTCCATTC
CTTATTCCATAGAAAAGCCTTGACTTGAGGTTAGATTTTTTTTATATTTTGTTTTGTGTTATTTTTTTCT
TTAACATCCCTAAAATTTTCCTTACATGTTTTACTAGCCAGATTTTTCCTCCTCTCCTGACTACTCCCAG
TCATAGCTGTCCCTCTTCTCTTATGGAGATCCCTCGACCTGCAGCCCAAGCTTGGCGTAATCATGGTCAT
AGCTGTTTCCTGTGTGAAATTGTTATCCGCTCACAATTCCACACAACATACGAGCCGGAAGCATAAAGTG
TAAAGCCTGGGGTGCCTAATGAGTGAGCTAACTCACATTAATTGCGTTGCGCTCACTGCCCGCTTTCCAG
TCGGGAAACCTGTCGTGCCAGCGGATCGACAGTACTAAGCTTGGTCTAATACCCAATCTCTCGTCTTATC
CAGATGTTTTATACGCCTCTGGCCCGTGTCTCAAAATCTCTGATGTTACATTGCACAAGATAAAATAATA
TCATCATGAACAATAAAACTGTCTGCTTACATAAACAGTAATACAAGGGGTGTTATGAGCCATATTCAAC
GGGAAACGTCGAGGCCGCGATTAAATTCCAACATGGATGCTGATTTATATGGGTATAAATGGGCTCGCGA
TAATGTCGGGCAATCAGGTGCGACAATCTATCGCTTGTATGGGAAGCCCGATGCGCCAGAGTTGTTTCTG
AAACATGGCAAAGGTAGCGTTGCCAATGATGTTACAGATGAGATGGTCAGACTAAACTGGCTGACGGAAT
TTATGCCTCTTCCGACCATCAAGCATTTTATCCGTACTCCTGATGATGCATGGTTACTCACCACTGCGAT
CCCCGGAAAAACAGCATTCCAGGTATTAGAAGAATATCCTGATTCAGGTGAAAATATTGTTGATGCGCTG
GCAGTGTTCCTGCGCCGGTTGCATTCGATTCCTGTTTGTAATTGTCCTTTTAACAGCGATCGCGTATTTC
GTCTCGCTCAGGCGCAATCACGAATGAATAACGGTTTGGTTGATGCGAGTGATTTTGATGACGAGCGTAA
TGGCTGGCCTGTTGAACAAGTCTGGAAAGAAATGCATAAACTTTTGCCATTCTCACCGGATTCAGTCGTC
ACTCATGGTGATTTCTCACTTGATAACCTTATTTTTGACGAGGGGAAATTAATAGGTTGTATTGATGTTG
GACGAGTCGGAATCGCAGACCGATACCAGGATCTTGCCATCCTATGGAACTGCCTCGGTGAGTTTTCTCC
TTCATTACAGAAACGGCTTTTTCAAAAATATGGTATTGATAATCCTGATATGAATAAATTGCAGTTTCAT
TTGATGCTCGATGAGTTTTTCTAATCAGAATTGGTTAATTGGTTGTAACACTGGCAGAGCATTACGCTGA
CTTGACGGGACGGCGCAAGCTCATGACCAAAATCCCTTAACGTGAGTTACGCGTCGTTCCACTGAGCGTC
AGAGGTATCACTAGTATTACAGAGGTAAGTTATAACAGTCGCCTAACCC
Features (pLannotate 1.2.2; 28 found; start..end, strand, type, name):
     87..675     -  rep_origin     ori: high-copy-number ColE1/pMB1/pBR322/pUC origin of replication
    846..1706    -  CDS            AmpR: β-lactamase; bla; confers resistance to ampicillin, carbenicillin, and related antibiotics
   1707..1778    -  promoter       AmpR promoter: bla
   1857..2456    +  CDS            PuroR: puromycin N-acetyltransferase; pac from Streptomyces alboniger; confers resistance to puromycin
   2461..2541    +  CDS            HBB (fragment): HBB_PONPY - Experimental evidence at transcript level: Swiss-Prot protein existence level 2. Involved in oxygen transport from the lung to the various peripheral tissues. From Pongo pygmaeus (Bornean orangutan).
   2612..2667    +  polyA_signal   β-globin poly(A) signal: rabbit β-globin polyadenylation signal (Gil and Proudfoot, 1987)
   3646..3666    +  protein_bind   attB4: mutant version of attB; core recombination site for the Gateway® BP reaction BP Clonase™
   3734..3945    +  promoter       EF-1α core promoter: core promoter for human elongation factor EF-1α
   3946..4884    +  intron         EF-1α intron A: intron upstream of the start codon of human EF-1α
   4911..4931    +  protein_bind   attB1: mutant version of attB; core recombination site for the Gateway® BP reaction BP Clonase™
   4951..5646    +  CDS            mKate2: mKate2 is a basic (constitutively fluorescent) red fluorescent protein published in 2009, derived from Entacmaea quadricolor. It is reported to be a rapidly-maturing monomer with moderate acid sensitivity.
   5666..5690    -  protein_bind   attB2: mutant version of attB; recombination site for the Gateway® BP reaction BP Clonase™
   5830..5904    +  CDS            HBB (fragment): HBB_PONPY - Experimental evidence at transcript level: Swiss-Prot protein existence level 2. Involved in oxygen transport from the lung to the various peripheral tissues. From Pongo pygmaeus (Bornean orangutan).
   5975..6030    +  polyA_signal   β-globin poly(A) signal: rabbit β-globin polyadenylation signal (Gil and Proudfoot, 1987)
   6414..6439    +  misc_feature   SA: splice acceptor site
   7111..7131    +  protein_bind   attB4: mutant version of attB; core recombination site for the Gateway® BP reaction BP Clonase™
   7199..7410    +  promoter       EF-1α core promoter: core promoter for human elongation factor EF-1α
   7411..8349    +  intron         EF-1α intron A: intron upstream of the start codon of human EF-1α
   8376..8396    +  protein_bind   attB1: mutant version of attB; core recombination site for the Gateway® BP reaction BP Clonase™
   8407..9123    +  CDS            EBFP2: EBFP2 is a basic (constitutively fluorescent) blue fluorescent protein published in 2007, derived from Aequorea victoria. It is reported to be a rapidly-maturing monomer with moderate acid sensitivity.
   9131..9155    -  protein_bind   attB2: mutant version of attB; recombination site for the Gateway® BP reaction BP Clonase™
   9159..9239    +  CDS            HBB (fragment): HBB_PONPY - Experimental evidence at transcript level: Swiss-Prot protein existence level 2. Involved in oxygen transport from the lung to the various peripheral tissues. From Pongo pygmaeus (Bornean orangutan).
   9310..9365    +  polyA_signal   β-globin poly(A) signal: rabbit β-globin polyadenylation signal (Gil and Proudfoot, 1987)
   9748..9770    -  protein_bind   lac operator (fragment): The lac repressor binds to the lac operator to inhibit transcription in E. coli. This inhibition can be relieved by adding lactose or isopropyl-β-D-thiogalactopyranoside (IPTG). lac repressor encoded by lacI
   9774..9804    -  promoter       lac promoter: promoter for the E. coli lac operon
   9819..9840    -  protein_bind   CAP binding site: CAP binding activates transcription in the presence of cAMP. E. coli catabolite activator protein
   9853..9892    -  CDS            lacI (fragment): lac repressor; lacI; The lac repressor binds to the lac operator to inhibit transcription in E. coli. This inhibition can be relieved by adding lactose or isopropyl-β-D-thiogalactopyranoside (IPTG).
  10065..10874   +  CDS            KanR: aminoglycoside phosphotransferase; aph(3')-Ia; confers resistance to kanamycin in bacteria or G418 (Geneticin®) in eukaryotes
