[The description below was written by a language model from this plasmid's Addgene catalogue record and pLannotate feature annotations shown in this document.]
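Description:
LSB-hsa-miR-488-3p is an 11 kb mammalian expression plasmid built on the Low Sensor Backbone (LSB). It is a synthetic-biology reporter that reads out the activity of the human microRNA miR-488-3p by fluorescence. It replicates in E. coli from a high-copy ColE1/pUC-type origin and carries both β-lactamase (ampicillin) and aph(3')-Ia (kanamycin) resistance genes, matching the dual bacterial selection listed in the record. A puromycin N-acetyltransferase coding sequence followed by a rabbit β-globin poly(A) signal allows puromycin selection in mammalian cells. No dedicated promoter for it is annotated in the feature table.

The payload consists of two parallel transcription units with the same layout. Each has a human EF-1α core promoter with its intron A, a fluorescent protein coding sequence flanked by Gateway attB1/attB2 scars (with attB4 upstream of the promoter), and β-globin 3' sequence with a poly(A) signal. One unit encodes the red protein mKate2 and, according to the record, carries the hsa-miR-488-3p target in its 3' UTR. The target site is not annotated separately, but it presumably lies in the gap between attB2 and the β-globin sequence. The other unit encodes the blue protein EBFP2 without a target and serves as an internal reference for delivery and expression level. When miR-488-3p is active in a transfected cell, mKate2 is repressed relative to EBFP2, so the red-to-blue ratio gives a normalised measure of miRNA activity.

The depositor notes that the repeated poly(A) elements make the plasmid inherently unstable. The depositor also notes that the physical plasmid differs slightly from the deposited sequence, including short insertions flanking the puromycin coding region that do not impair selection.
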