Addgene plasmid #103557: LSB-hsa-miR-488-3p
Purpose: Used to sense miRNA activity using fluorescence based tools. hsa-miR-488-3p target in 3' UTR of of mKate. miRNA activity can be measured by the repression of mKate2 relative to EBFP2 fluorescent proteins . Plasmid is inherently unstable; please see Depositor Comments
Depositing lab: Ron Weiss. Depositing organization: Massachusetts Institute of Technology. Publication: A mixed antagonistic/synergistic miRNA repression model enables accurate predictions of multi-input miRNA sensor activity. Gam JJ, Babb J, Weiss R. Nat Commun. 2018 Jun 22;9(1):2430. doi: 10.1038/s41467-018-04575-0. PubMed 29934631.
Backbone
  Vector backbone: Low Sensor Backbone (LSB)
  Vector type: Mammalian Expression, Synthetic Biology
Growth in bacteria
  Bacterial resistance: Ampicillin and Kanamycin, 100 & 50 μg/mL
  Growth temperature: 30°C
  Growth strain: NEB Stable
  Copy number: High Copy
Gene/Insert
  Gene/Insert name: hsa-miR-488-3p target
  Species: H. sapiens (human)
  Entrez Gene: MIR488 (a.k.a. MIRN488, hsa-mir-488, mir-488)
  Promoter: EF-1a
  Cloning method: Gibson Cloning
Terms and licenses: Academic/Nonprofit Terms; Industry Terms: Not Available to Industry
Depositor comments: Please note that this plasmid is inherently unstable due to a repeating poly A element. We recommend performing a diagnostic digest on multiple colonies upon receipt. The depositors would like to note the presence of several discrepancies between the depositor sequence and physical plasmid sequence. In particular, the sequences upstream and downstream of the puromycin coding region have 10 bp insertions which do not affect the ability to perform puromycin selection. The sequences for those regions within the physical plasmids are as follows: Upstream of Puro: GAATTCGACCGCCTGTCTCAAGGTGCCACC; Downstream of Puro: GCTTTGAGACTACGCGTGAATTCACTCCTC. Please contact if you are interested in this plasmid prior to placing an order.
How to cite: LSB-hsa-miR-488-3p was a gift from Ron Weiss (Addgene plasmid # 103557 ; http://n2t.net/addgene:103557 ; RRID:Addgene_103557)
