>Addgene plasmid #103557 | LSB-hsa-miR-488-3p | depositor partial sequence | sequence record 196163 | hsa-miR-488-3p target
GACCAAGAAATAGCCTTTCAA
